Addgene plasmid #147423: pAc5.1B-EGFP-DmNot2_469-585_R
Purpose: Insect Expression of DmNot2_469-585
Depositing lab: Elisa Izaurralde. Depositing organization: Max Planck Institute for Developmental Biology. Publication: NOT10 and C2orf29/NOT11 form a conserved module of the CCR4-NOT complex that docks onto the NOT1 N-terminal domain. Bawankar P, Loh B, Wohlbold L, Schmidt S, Izaurralde E. RNA Biol. 2013 Feb;10(2):228-44. doi: 10.4161/rna.23018. Epub 2013 Jan 9. PubMed 23303381.
Backbone
  Vector backbone: Unknown
  Vector type: Insect Expression
Growth in bacteria
  Bacterial resistance: Ampicillin, 100 μg/mL
  Growth temperature: 37°C
  Growth strain: DH5alpha
  Copy number: Low Copy
Gene/Insert
  Gene/Insert name: DmNot2_469-585 (alt names: regena (rga); CG2138, CG2161)
  Species: D. melanogaster (fly)
  Entrez Gene: Rga (a.k.a. Dmel_CG2161, CG2138, CG2161, Dmel\CG2161, NOT2, Not2, RGA, l(3)03834, not2)
  Cloning method: Unknown
Terms and licenses: Academic/Nonprofit Terms; Industry Terms: Not Available to Industry
Depositor comments: ORF extracted from NCBI NM_169080.1 Plasmids from this collection were made available to the research community and donated after the lab closed. Please note that the sequence provided by the depositing laboratory may be theoretical/predicted or based on Sanger sequencing results. There may be discrepancies between sequencing results obtained by Addgene and the depositor sequence. If an Addgene verified sequence is not available, please contact before placing your order to request that our lab fully sequence the plasmid.
How to cite: pAc5.1B-EGFP-DmNot2_469-585_R was a gift from Elisa Izaurralde (Addgene plasmid # 147423 ; http://n2t.net/addgene:147423 ; RRID:Addgene_147423)
