[The description below was written by a language model from this plasmid's Addgene catalogue record and pLannotate feature annotations shown in this document.]
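Description:
pAc5.1B-EGFP-DmNot2_469-585_R is a 6.4 kb insect-cell expression plasmid that produces a GFP-tagged C-terminal fragment of the Drosophila melanogaster CCR4-NOT subunit NOT2 (gene Rga/regena, CG2161). The catalogue lists the backbone as unknown, but the name and the annotated parts are consistent with a pAc5.1-type vector. It is propagated in E. coli through a ColE1/pUC-type origin and selected with ampicillin via the β-lactamase gene and its own promoter. The origin is annotated as high-copy, although the repository entry records the plasmid as low copy. Short fragments annotated as a tetracycline resistance gene and SV40 large T antigen appear to be non-functional backbone remnants, and no marker for selection in insect cells is annotated.

The expression cassette is driven by the constitutive Drosophila actin 5C (Ac5) promoter. It is followed by an EGFP coding sequence and then, a few nucleotides downstream, a 351 nt Rga fragment that matches residues 469–585 of NOT2, which gives an N-terminal EGFP fusion. The depositor notes that the ORF was derived from an NCBI reference transcript. A V5 epitope tag lies downstream of the insert, but the record does not show whether it is in frame or cut off by a stop codon. An SV40 polyadenylation signal follows it and serves for transcript 3′ end processing. The meaning of the "_R" suffix is not stated.

The stated purpose is insect expression of this NOT2 fragment. It comes from a study of how the subunits of the CCR4-NOT deadenylase complex assemble, where a tagged fragment like this could be used for localisation or for GFP-based co-immunoprecipitation and interaction-mapping experiments in Drosophila cultured cells. The depositor's sequence may be theoretical rather than fully verified.
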