Features (pLannotate 1.2.2; 10 found; start..end, strand, type, name):
     56..2568    +  promoter       Ac5 promoter: Drosophila melanogaster actin 5C promoter
   2588..3304    +  CDS            EGFP: EGFP is a basic (constitutively fluorescent) green fluorescent protein published in 1996, derived from Aequorea victoria. It is reported to be a rapidly-maturing weak dimer with moderate acid sensitivity.
   3314..3664    +  CDS            Rga (fragment): RGA_DROME - Also known as Not2 From Drosophila melanogaster (Fruit fly).
   3690..3731    +  CDS            V5 tag: epitope tag from simian virus 5
   3831..3965    -  polyA_signal   SV40 poly(A) signal: SV40 polyadenylation signal
   3988..4072    -  CDS            large T antigen (fragment): large T antigen from SV40 (simian virus 40)
   4073..4543    +  CDS            TcR (fragment): tetracycline efflux protein; tet; confers resistance to tetracycline
   4587..5175    -  rep_origin     ori: high-copy-number ColE1/pMB1/pBR322/pUC origin of replication
   5346..6206    -  CDS            AmpR: β-lactamase; bla; confers resistance to ampicillin, carbenicillin, and related antibiotics
   6207..6311    -  promoter       AmpR promoter: bla
>Addgene plasmid #147423 | pAc5.1B-EGFP-DmNot2_469-585_R | depositor full sequence | sequence record 289870 | Full Sequence
CTTCAAGGAATTAATTCTATATTCTAAAAACACAAATGATACTTCTAAAAAAAATCATGAATGGCATCAA
CTCTGAATCAAATCTTTGCAGATGCACCTACTTCTCATTTCCACTGTCACATCATTTTTCCAGATCTCGC
TGCCTGTTATGTGGCCCACAAACCAAGACACGTTTTATGGCCATTAAAGCTGGCTGATCGTCGCCAAACA
CCAAATACATATCAATATGTACATTCGAGAAAGAAGCGATCAAAGAAGCGTCTTCGGGCGAGTAGGAGAA
TGCGGAGGAGAAGGAGAACGAGCTGATCTAGTATCTCTCCACAATCCAATGCCAACTGACCAACTGGCCA
TATTCGGAGCAATTTGAAGCCAATTTCCATCGCCTGGCGATCGCTCCATTCTTGGCTATATGTTTTTCAC
CGTTCCCGGGGCCATTTTCAAAGACTCGTCGGTAAGATAAGATTGTGTCACTCGCTGTCTCTCTTCATTT
GTCGAAGAATGCTGAGGAATTTCGCGATGACGTCGGCGAGTATTTTGAAGAATGAGAATAATTTGTATTT
ATACGAAAATCAGTTAGTGGAATTTTCTACAAAAACATGTTATCTATAGATAATTTTGTTGCAAAATATG
TTGACTATGACAAAGATTGTATGTATATACCTTTAATGTATTCTCATTTTCTTATGTATTTATAATGGCA
ATGATGATACTGATGATATTTTAAGATGATGCCAGACCACAGGCTGATTTCTGCGTCTTTTGCCGAACGC
AGTGCATGTGCGGTTGTTGTTTTTTGGAATAGTTTCAATTTTCGGACTGTCCGCTTTGATTTCAGTTTCT
TGGCTTATTCAAAAAGCAAAGTAAAGCCAAAAAAGCGAGATGGCAATACCAAATGCGGCAAAACGGTAGT
GGAAGGAAAGGGGTGCGGGGCAGCGGAAGGAAGGGTGGGGCGGGGCGTGGCGGGGTCTGTGGCTGGGCGC
GACGTCACCGACGTTGGAGCCACTCCTTTGACCATGTGTGCGTGTGTGTATTATTCGTGTCTCGCCACTC
GCCGGTTGTTTTTTTCTTTTTATCTCGCTCTCTCTAGCGCCATCTCGTACGCATGCTCAACGCACCGCAT
GTTGCCGTGTCCTTTATGCGTCATTTTGGCTCGAAATAGGCAATTATTTAAACAAAGATTAGTCAACGAA
AACGCTAAAATAAATAAGTCTACAATATGGTTACTTATTGCCATGTGTGTGCAGCCAACGATAGCAACAA
AAGCAACAACACAGTGGCTTTCCCTCTTTCACTTTTTGTTTGCAAGCGCGTGCGAGCAAGACGGCACGAC
CGGCAAACGCAATTACGCTGACAAAGAGCAGACGAAGTTTTGGCCGAAAAACATCAAGGCGCCTGATACG
AATGCATTTGCAATAACAATTGCGATATTTAATATTGTTTATGAAGCTGTTTGACTTCAAAACACACAAA
AAAAAAAATAAAACAAATTATTTGAAAGAGAATTAGGAATCGGACAGCTTATCGTTACGGGCTAACAGCA
CACCGAGACGAAATAGCTTACCTGACGTCACAGCCTCTGGAAGAACTGCCGCCAAGCAGAGAGAGAGAGA
AAAAGAGGGAGAGCAGCTTAGACCGCATGTGCTTGTGTGTGAGGCGTCTCTCTCTTCGTCTCCTGTTTGC
GCAAACGCATAGACTGCACTGAGAAAATCGATTACCTATTTTTTATGAATGAATATTTGCACTATTACTA
TTCAAAACTATTAAGATAGCAATCACATTCAATAGCCAAATACTATACCACCTGAGCGATGCAACGAAAT
GATCAATTTGAGCAAAAATGCTGCATATTTAGGACGGCATCATTATAGAAATGCTTCTTGCTGTGTACTT
TTCTCTCGTCTGGCAGCTGTTTCGCCGTTATTGTTAAAACCGGCTTAAGTTAGGTGTGTTTTCTACGACT
AGTGATGCCCCTACTAGAAGATGTGTGTTGCACAAATGTCCCTGAATAACCAATTTGAAGTGCAGATAGC
AGTAAACGTAAGCTAATATGAATATTATTTAACTGTAATGTTTTAATATCGCTGGACATTACTAATAAAC
CCACTATAAACACATGTACATATGTATGTTTTGGCATACAATGAGTAGTTGGGGAAAAAATGTGTAAAAG
CACCGTGACCATCACAGCATAAAGATAACCAGCTGAAGTATCGAATATGAGTAACCCCCAAATTGAATCA
CATGCCGCAACTGATAGGACCCATGGAAGTACACTCTTCATGGCGATATACAAGACACACACAAGCACGA
ACACCCAGTTGCGGAGGAAATTCTCCGTAAATGAAAACCCAATCGGCGAACAATTCATACCCATATATGG
TAAAAGTTTTGAACGCGACTTGAGAGCGGAGAGCATTGCGGCTGATAAGGTTTTAGCGCTAAGCGGGCTT
TATAAAACGGGCTGCGGGACCAGTTTTCATATCACTACCGTTTGAGTTCTTGTGCTGTGTGGATACTCCT
CCCGACACAAAGCCGCTCCATCAGCCAGCAGTCGTCTAATCCAGAGACCCCGGATCGGGGTACCAACATG
GTGAGCAAGGGCGAGGAGCTGTTCACCGGGGTGGTGCCCATCCTGGTCGAGCTGGACGGCGACGTAAACG
GCCACAAGTTCAGCGTGTCCGGCGAGGGCGAGGGCGATGCCACCTACGGCAAGCTGACCCTGAAGTTCAT
CTGCACCACCGGCAAGCTGCCCGTGCCCTGGCCCACCCTCGTGACCACCCTGACCTACGGCGTGCAGTGC
TTCAGCCGCTACCCCGACCACATGAAGCAGCACGACTTCTTCAAGTCCGCCATGCCCGAAGGCTACGTCC
AGGAGCGCACCATCTTCTTCAAGGACGACGGCAACTACAAGACCCGCGCCGAGGTGAAGTTCGAGGGCGA
CACCCTGGTGAACCGCATCGAGCTGAAGGGCATCGACTTCAAGGAGGACGGCAACATCCTGGGGCACAAG
CTGGAGTACAACTACAACAGCCACAACGTCTATATCATGGCCGACAAGCAGAAGAACGGCATCAAGGTGA
ACTTCAAGATCCGCCACAACATCGAGGACGGCAGCGTGCAGCTCGCCGACCACTACCAGCAGAACACCCC
CATCGGCGACGGCCCCGTGCTGCTGCCCGACAACCACTACCTGAGCACCCAGTCCGCCCTGAGCAAAGAC
CCCAACGAGAAGCGCGATCACATGGTCCTGCTGGAGTTCGTGACCGCCGCCGGGATCACTCTCGGCATGG
ACGAGCTGTACAAGCCAAGCTTGGAATATCTGATTAACTTTGCGATAAGAGACAAACTAACAGCGCCGGT
ACTGAAAAAGCTGCAAGAAGACCTGCTCTTTTTCCTTTTTTACACGAACATCGGCGATATGATGCAATTG
ATGGCAGCTGCTGAATTGCATAGTCGCGAGTGGCGATACCACGTGGAGGAGAAAATATGGATAACTCGAA
TTCCTGGCATTGATCAATATGAAAAAAATGGTACAAAAGAGCGCGGCACCTTCTACTACTTTGATGCGCA
AAGTTGGAAACGTTTGTCCAAGGTTTTCCAAATAGATCCCGAGAAATTAGATAAATGTCCCAATATAAGT
GCGTTTATGAATGGACAGTCTGTATAATCTAGAGGGCCCGCGGTTCGAAGGTAAGCCTATCCCTAACCCT
CTCCTCGGTCTCGATTCTACGCGTACCGGTCATCATCACCATCACCATTGAGTTTAAACCCGCTGATCAG
CCTCGACTGTGCCTTCTAAGGCCTGAGCTCGCTGATCAGCCTCGATCGAGGATCCAGACATGATAAGATA
CATTGATGAGTTTGGACAAACCACAACTAGAATGCAGTGAAAAAAATGCTTTATTTGTGAAATTTGTGAT
GCTATTGCTTTATTTGTAACCATTATAAGCTGCAATAAACAAGTTAACAACAACAATTGCATTCATTTTA
TGTTTCAGGTTCAGGGGGAGGTGTGGGAGGTTTTTTAAAGCAAGTAAAACCTCTACAAATGTGGTATGGC
TGATTATGATCAGTCGACCGATGCCCTTGAGAGCCTTCAACCCAGTCAGCTCCTTCCGGTGGGCGCGGGG
CATGACTATCGTCGCCGCACTTATGACTGTCTTCTTTATCATGCAACTCGTAGGACAGGTGCCGGCAGCG
CTCTGGGTCATTTTCGGCGAGGACCGCTTTCGCTGGAGCGCGACGATGATCGGCCTGTCGCTTGCGGTAT
TCGGAATCTTGCACGCCCTCGCTCAAGCCTTCGTCACTGGTCCCGCCACCAAACGTTTCGGCGAGAAGCA
GGCCATTATCGCCGGCATGGCGGCCGACGCGCTGGGCTACGTCTTGCTGGCGTTCGCGACGCGAGGCTGG
ATGGCCTTCCCCATTATGATTCTTCTCGCTTCCGGCGGCATCGGGATGCCCGCGTTGCAGGCCATGCTGT
CCAGGCAGGTAGATGACGACCATCAGGGACAGCTTCAAGGATCGCTCGCGGCTCTTACCAGCCAGCAAAA
GGCCAGGAACCGTAAAAAGGCCGCGTTGCTGGCGTTTTTCCATAGGCTCCGCCCCCCTGACGAGCATCAC
AAAAATCGACGCTCAAGTCAGAGGTGGCGAAACCCGACAGGACTATAAAGATACCAGGCGTTTCCCCCTG
GAAGCTCCCTCGTGCGCTCTCCTGTTCCGACCCTGCCGCTTACCGGATACCTGTCCGCCTTTCTCCCTTC
GGGAAGCGTGGCGCTTTCTCAATGCTCACGCTGTAGGTATCTCAGTTCGGTGTAGGTCGTTCGCTCCAAG
CTGGGCTGTGTGCACGAACCCCCCGTTCAGCCCGACCGCTGCGCCTTATCCGGTAACTATCGTCTTGAGT
CCAACCCGGTAAGACACGACTTATCGCCACTGGCAGCAGCCACTGGTAACAGGATTAGCAGAGCGAGGTA
TGTAGGCGGTGCTACAGAGTTCTTGAAGTGGTGGCCTAACTACGGCTACACTAGAAGGACAGTATTTGGT
ATCTGCGCTCTGCTGAAGCCAGTTACCTTCGGAAAAAGAGTTGGTAGCTCTTGATCCGGCAAACAAACCA
CCGCTGGTAGCGGTGGTTTTTTTGTTTGCAAGCAGCAGATTACGCGCAGAAAAAAAGGATCTCAAGAAGA
TCCTTTGATCTTTTCTACGGGGTCTGACGCTCAGTGGAACGAAAACTCACGTTAAGGGATTTTGGTCATG
AGATTATCAAAAAGGATCTTCACCTAGATCCTTTTAAATTAAAAATGAAGTTTTAAATCAATCTAAAGTA
TATATGAGTAAACTTGGTCTGACAGTTACCAATGCTTAATCAGTGAGGCACCTATCTCAGCGATCTGTCT
ATTTCGTTCATCCATAGTTGCCTGACTCCCCGTCGTGTAGATAACTACGATACGGGAGGGCTTACCATCT
GGCCCCAGTGCTGCAATGATACCGCGAGACCCACGCTCACCGGCTCCAGATTTATCAGCAATAAACCAGC
CAGCCGGAAGGGCCGAGCGCAGAAGTGGTCCTGCAACTTTATCCGCCTCCATCCAGTCTATTAATTGTTG
CCGGGAAGCTAGAGTAAGTAGTTCGCCAGTTAATAGTTTGCGCAACGTTGTTGCCATTGCTGCAGGCATC
GTGGTGTCACGCTCGTCGTTTGGTATGGCTTCATTCAGCTCCGGTTCCCAACGATCAAGGCGAGTTACAT
GATCCCCCATGTTGTGCAAAAAAGCGGTTAGCTCCTTCGGTCCTCCGATCGTTGTCAGAAGTAAGTTGGC
CGCAGTGTTATCACTCATGGTTATGGCAGCACTGCATAATTCTCTTACTGTCATGCCATCCGTAAGATGC
TTTTCTGTGACTGGTGAGTACTCAACCAAGTCATTCTGAGAATAGTGTATGCGGCGACCGAGTTGCTCTT
GCCCGGCGTCAACACGGGATAATACCGCGCCACATAGCAGAACTTTAAAAGTGCTCATCATTGGAAAACG
TTCTTCGGGGCGAAAACTCTCAAGGATCTTACCGCTGTTGAGATCCAGTTCGATGTAACCCACTCGTGCA
CCCAACTGATCTTCAGCATCTTTTACTTTCACCAGCGTTTCTGGGTGAGCAAAAACAGGAAGGCAAAATG
CCGCAAAAAAGGGAATAAGGGCGACACGGAAATGTTGAATACTCATACTCTTCCTTTTTCAATATTATTG
AAGCATTTATCAGGGTTATTGTCTCATGAGCGGATACATATTTGAATGTATTTAGAAAAATAAACAAATA
GGGGTTCCGCGCACATTTCCCCGAAAAGTGCCACCTGACGTCTAAGAAACCATTATTATCATGACATTAA
CCTATAAAAATAGGCGTATCACGAGGCCCTTTCGT
